>Addgene plasmid #32239 | LHP1468 - VPS23 | addgene partial sequence | sequence record 38140 | M13pUC-rev 5'-AGCGGATAACAATTTCACACAGG-3'
ACCCTCACTAAAGGGAACAAAAGCTGGTACCGGGCCCCCCCTCGAGGTCGACGGTATCGATAAGCTTTGA
AATGGCCCGTTTACACATTTTGATACAACCGTAGACGGCGTCTCGTTTCAAAGACCGTGTGGTTGTCTAT
CAGTATATACTCATTGTGTTTTTCAAAAAATCTCTGGGTTGTTTAGATGCCACTATATTTCTATTCGTAT
TTATTTTTATGTATACTTATTTTGCTTATTTTTCTTATACTCAGGAAACGTCACTTGGCTTGATATACTC
GACGCTTTATTCTGCAAATTCAGGTCTCAAATCTGAACGGCGTGGAGCCACCAAGGGATGGAGCTGGCAA
AGGAACGTAATGGCCCACATCAAAAACATCATGGCCAATGTCAAAATCACTGTACTTCTCCAAACACTGT
ACGACAAAACAAAACAAACAAACTCTTGTTAGTAAAAAAGAAAGGGAAACTAGTAATATGGAGACACATC
GTAAAAAAAATGTTGCACATACGCTTGGTTGTTCTTTGGAGCCATTATCCAGAACAGCACGGACATGGCA
CTAACCACTATGAATACACCAACAACAGTATAGCTAAATTGGACGCGCAGAGAGTTAGTAGAAGAAGAAG
GAAGAAAAGGGAAGCGGAGAGAAGAGATTATGACACATACAAACTACTCATTACTCTTTGTTCTTTATTA
TTCGTTGGACCTTTGTTTCTTAAAGTATAGATAAAAGGTCAAAAAATGTAGTAGTCTTTTTCACAGAGCG
AGAATAAAAAGTTACGGCAAAATTTTGTGGGCAGTTGGTA
