>Addgene plasmid #32239 | LHP1468 - VPS23 | addgene partial sequence | sequence record 38770 | M13pUC-Fwd 5'-CCCAGTCACGACGTTGTAAAACG-3'
ACTCACTATAGGGCGAATTGGAGCTCAGATGTTCTAAAGATTCTGTATATACGAACTATGTACTTCCATA
TATACCATTCCCCGTTCTTGTTAGGTAAAGGTTAAAAAAATATTTTTTATGGCACTTCGGCGATGCGAAA
GAAAGTGAGTCACGATAACGGTGAGGTGATTCGTTGGATGTGCCATCGCACAAGGAATTGCTGGCGTGCT
AATTCACGACCTTGCTTGACAAAAGTATCGAGGGGAATGGTGCCACGGTGCAGCATCCTAGATAAGCACT
CAATGGTGTCCGTGAGAGCGTAGTCCTGGGCAACGAGGTTGTATAGTTGATTGAGTCCATCTGTTTTGGC
CACTGCTATGGAGTTCACGTCCTCGTCATCCACATGCGAAGTTGAGCTAAACTGTTGGACTTTGGCCCTA
TTTGCGGTCAGGACGTCTATCTGTGCGTTTAGCGAGTGCATGGTCTGCTCAATAGCCTGCTCAACGGCTC
GTAAATGGTTCTTGTCGATGGCGATTATTTCATGGAATCTGGCAATTGATTCTTGCATGACGGTCTGTCT
CGTCAGTATCTTGTCCGCTACATAGTCCACATCCTCTCTGTATAACTCATTGACTACGGTTTGTAGATTT
TGTAGCATTTCATGATGGTTGGTTGGGGAGATATCCGTGTTGTCCATGTCCATAAGGTCGAGTGCGTTAG
ATGCCGGTTGAGGTGGTGGAGGTGGAGGCAATGGCGGTTTTAGGTGTGGAGACTTGGGCTTTGGGGGCAG
TGGGGGAGTATTCTGCTCCTGCTGGAGCTGCGTATTGGGCTTAGGGGGTAGACTGGGCGCCTGATCTTGT
GGCGGCTCGTGTAA
