[The description below was written by a language model from this plasmid's Addgene catalogue record.]
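Description:
LHP1468 - VPS23 is a yeast expression plasmid built on pRS316, a standard yeast–E. coli shuttle vector of the pRS series. pRS316 is a centromeric (CEN/ARS) vector, so it is maintained at low copy and segregates stably in budding yeast. Selection in yeast relies on the URA3 marker, which complements uracil auxotrophy in ura3 strains and can also be counter-selected. In bacteria the plasmid is recorded as high copy and is selected with ampicillin.

The insert is VPS23 from Saccharomyces cerevisiae, whose systematic gene entry is STP22 (YCL008C). It encodes a subunit of the ESCRT-I complex, which recognises ubiquitinated cargo during endosomal sorting into multivesicular bodies. The protein carries an HA epitope tag. The depositor's comments describe this tag only tentatively, as probably a triple HA and probably at the C-terminus, so its copy number and position should be treated as unconfirmed.

The promoter field lists T7, but this is a phage promoter that flanks the pRS316 polylinker and does not drive transcription in yeast. The record does not state whether the insert carries its native VPS23 promoter or some other yeast regulatory sequence. The cloning sites are also unrecorded, although the insert lies between the M13 forward and reverse primer sites used for sequencing. No feature table was supplied, so insert boundaries and orientation cannot be described.

The construct is suited to expressing epitope-tagged Vps23 in yeast. Typical applications would include complementation of vps23 mutants and detection or immunoprecipitation of the protein with anti-HA antibodies in studies of ubiquitin-dependent endosomal trafficking.
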