Addgene plasmid #32239: LHP1468 - VPS23
Depositing lab: Linda Hicke. Depositing organization: Northwestern University.
Backbone
  Vector backbone: pRS316
  Backbone manufacturer: ATCC
  Vector type: Yeast Expression
  Selectable markers: URA3
Growth in bacteria
  Bacterial resistance: Ampicillin, 100 μg/mL
  Growth temperature: 37°C
  Growth strain: DH5alpha
  Copy number: High Copy
Gene/Insert
  Gene/Insert name: VPS23
  Species: S. cerevisiae (budding yeast)
  Entrez Gene: STP22 (a.k.a. YCL008C, AGS1, VPL15, VPS23)
  Promoter: T7
  Tag / fusion protein: HA
  Cloning method: Restriction Enzyme; 5′ cloning site none (unknown if destroyed); 3′ cloning site none (unknown if destroyed)
  Sequencing primers: 5′ M13 forward; 3′ M13 reverse
Terms and licenses: Academic/Nonprofit Terms; Industry Terms: Not Available to Industry
Depositor comments: HA tag is likely 3xHA and likely C-terminal
How to cite: LHP1468 - VPS23 was a gift from Linda Hicke (Addgene plasmid # 32239 ; http://n2t.net/addgene:32239 ; RRID:Addgene_32239)
